Addgene plasmid #13310: pEGFP gp78 / JM27
Depositing lab: Allan Weissman. Depositing organization: National Cancer Institute (NCI). Publication: The tumor autocrine motility factor receptor, gp78, is a ubiquitin protein ligase implicated in degradation from the endoplasmic reticulum. Fang S, Ferrone M, Yang C, Jensen JP, Tiwari S, Weissman AM. Proc Natl Acad Sci U S A. 2001 Dec 4. 98(25):14422-7. 10.1073/pnas.251401598 PubMed 11724934.
Backbone
  Vector backbone: pEGFP-N1
  Backbone manufacturer: Clontech
  Backbone size w/o insert (bp): 4700
  Vector type: Mammalian Expression
  Selectable markers: Neomycin (select with G418)
Growth in bacteria
  Bacterial resistance: Kanamycin, 50 μg/mL
  Growth temperature: 37°C
  Growth strain: DH5alpha
  Copy number: High Copy
Gene/Insert
  Gene/Insert name: gp78 (alt name: AMFR)
  Species: H. sapiens (human)
  Insert size (bp): 1900
  GenBank ID: NM_001144
  Entrez Gene: AMFR (a.k.a. GP78, RNF45, SPG89)
  Tag / fusion protein: GFP (C terminal on backbone)
  Cloning method: Restriction Enzyme
  Sequencing primers: 5′ EGFP-N
Terms and licenses: Academic/Nonprofit Terms; Industry Terms: Not Available to Industry
How to cite: pEGFP gp78 / JM27 was a gift from Allan Weissman (Addgene plasmid # 13310)
