[The description below was written by a language model from this plasmid's Addgene catalogue record.]
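Description:
pEGFP gp78 / JM27 is a mammalian expression plasmid built on the Clontech pEGFP-N1 backbone (about 4.7 kb without insert) that carries human gp78, also known as AMFR or RNF45, as an insert of roughly 1.9 kb introduced by restriction enzyme cloning. Because the coding sequence sits upstream of the backbone's EGFP open reading frame, the protein is produced as a fusion with GFP at its C terminus, allowing the localisation and abundance of gp78 to be followed by fluorescence in transfected cells. The record does not list the promoter or other regulatory elements explicitly; pEGFP-N1 vectors conventionally drive the fusion from the CMV immediate-early promoter with an SV40 polyadenylation signal, but no feature table is provided here to confirm the details for this construct.

The plasmid is maintained at high copy in E. coli under kanamycin selection, and the same backbone resistance cassette confers neomycin resistance in mammalian cells, so stable transfectants can be selected with G418. gp78 is the tumour autocrine motility factor receptor, and the associated publication characterises it as a ubiquitin protein ligase implicated in degradation of proteins from the endoplasmic reticulum. The construct is therefore suited to transient or stable expression of GFP-tagged gp78 for studies of its subcellular distribution, its E3 ligase activity and its role in ER-associated degradation. The record does not state whether the insert is wild type throughout or carries any mutations or truncations.
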