>Addgene plasmid #13310 | pEGFP gp78 / JM27 | addgene partial sequence | sequence record 19664 | CMV-F 5'-CGCAAATGGGCGGTAGGCGTG-3'
TCAGATCCGCTAGCGCTACCGGACTCAGATCTCGAGCTCAAGCTTCGAATTCGGCTTGCCGCCATGCCGC
TGCTCTTCCTCGAGCGCTTCCCCTGGCCCAGCCTCCGCACCTACACGGGCCTCAGCGGCCTGGCCCTGCT
GGGCACCATCATCAGCGCCTACCGCGCGCTCAGCCAGCCCGAGGCCGGCCCCGGCGAGCCGGACCAGCTA
ACGGCCTCGCTGCAGCCTGAGCCGCCGGCGCCCGCCCGGCCGAGCGCCGGGGGACCCCGGGCCCGCGATG
TGGCCCAGTACCTGCTCTCAGACAGCCTCTTCGTGTGGGTTCTAGTAAATACCGCTTGCTGTGTTTTGAT
GTTGGTGGCTAAGCTCATCCAGTGTATTGTGTTTGGCCCTCTTCGAGTGAGTGAGAGACAGCATCTCAAA
GACAAATTTTGGAATTTTATTTTCTACAAGTTCATTTTCATCTTTGGTGTGCTGAATGTCCAGACAGTGG
AGGAGGTGGTCATGTGGTGCCTCTGGTTTGCCGGACTTGTCTTTCTGCACCTGATGGTTCAGCTCTGCAA
GGATCGATTTGAATATCTTTCCTTCTCGCCCACCACGCTGATGAGCAGCCACGGTCGAGTCCTGTCCCTG
TTGGTTGCCATGCTGCTTTCCTGCTGTGGACTGGCGGCCGTCTGCTCCATCACCGGCTACACCCACGGAA
TGCACACCTTGGCTTTCATGGCTGCAGAGTCTCTTCTTGTGACAGTGAGGACTGCTCATGTGATTTTACG
ATACGTAATTCACCTCTGGGACCTCAACCACGAAGGGACGTGGGAAGGAAAGGGGACGTATGTCTATTAC
ACAGACTTAGTCATGGAGCTCACTCTCCTGTCCTGGGACCTCATGCACCATATTCACATGTTGTTATTTG
GCAACATCTGGTTATCCATGGCCAGCCTGGTCATCTT
