>Addgene plasmid #13310 | pEGFP gp78 / JM27 | addgene partial sequence | sequence record 45492 | CMV-F 5'-CGCAAATGGGCGGTAGGCGTG-3'
CTGGTTAGTGAACCGTCAGATCCGCTAGCGCTACCGGACTCAGATCTCGAGCTCAAGCTTCGAATTCGGC
TTGCCGCCATGCCGCTGCTCTTCCTCGAGCGCTTCCCCTGGCCCAGCCTCCGCACCTACACGGGCCTCAG
CGGCCTGGCCCTGCTGGGCACCATCATCAGCGCCTACCGCGCGCTCAGCCAGCCCGAGGCCGGCCCCGGC
GAGCCGGACCAGCTAACGGCCTCGCTGCAGCCTGAGCCGCCGGCGCCCGCCCGGCCGAGCGCCGGGGGAC
CCCGGGCCCGCGATGTGGCCCAGTACCTGCTCTCAGACAGCCTCTTCGTGTGGGTTCTAGTAAATACCGC
TTGCTGTGTTTTGATGTTGGTGGCTAAGCTCATCCAGTGTATTGTGTTTGGCCCTCTTCGAGTGAGTGAG
AGACAGCATCTCAAAGACAAATTTTGGAATTTTATTTTCTACAAGTTCATTTTCATCTTTGGTGTGCTGA
ATGTCCAGACAGTGGAGGAGGTGGTCATGTGGTGCCTCTGGTTTGCCGGACTTGTCTTTCTGCACCTGAT
GGTTCAGCTCTGCAAGGATCGATTTGAATATCTTTCCTTCTCGCCCACCACGCTGATGAGCAGCCACGGT
CGAGTCCTGTCCCTGTTGGTTGCCATGCTGCTTTCCTGCTGTGGACTGGCGGCCGTCTGCTCCATCACCG
GCTACACCCACGGAATGCACACCTTGGCTTTCATGGCTGCAGAGTCTCTTCTTGTGACAGTGAGGACTGC
TCATGTGATTTTACGATACGTAATTCACCTCTGGGACCTCAACCACGAAGGAACGTGGGA
