>Addgene plasmid #13310 | pEGFP gp78 / JM27 | addgene partial sequence | sequence record 45493 | EGFP-N 5'-CGTCGCCGTCCAGCTCGACCAG-3'
AAGCTCTCGCCCTTGCTCACCATATGGGCGACCGGTGGATCCCGGGCCCGCGGTACCGTCGACTGCAGAA
TTCGACGTTGCACCTCATGAAACAGGTAACGCAGCTGCATAAAGATGACCAGGCTGGCCATGGATAACCA
GATGTTGCCAAATAACAACATGTGAATATGGTGCATGAGGTCCAGGGACAGGAGAGTGAGCTCCATGACT
AAGTCTGTGTAATAGACATACGTCCCCTTTCCTTCCCACGTCCCTTCGTGGTTGAGGTCCCAGAGGTGAA
TTACGTATCGTAAAATCACATGAGCAGTCCTCACTGTCACAAGAAGAGACTCTGCAGCCATGAAAGCCAA
GGTGTGCATTCCGTGGGTGTAGCCGGTGATGGAGCAGACGGCCGCCAGTCCACAGCAGGAAAGCAGCATG
GCAACCAACAGGGACAGGACTCGACCGTGGCTGCTCATCAGCGTGGTGGGCGAGAAGGAAAGATATTCAA
ATCGATCCTTGCAGAGCTGAACCATCAGGTGCAGAAAGACAAGTCCGGCAAACCAGAGGCACCACATGAC
CACCTCCTCCACTGTCTGGACATTCAGCACACCAAAGATGAAAATGAACTTGTAGAAAATAAAATTCCAA
AATTTGTCTTTGAGATGCTGTCTCTCACTCACTCGAAGAGGGCCAAACACAATACACTGGATGAGCTTAG
CCACCAACATCAAAACACAGCAAGCGGTATTTACTAGAACCCACACGAAGAGGCTGTCTGAGAGCAGGTA
CTGGGCCACATCGCGGGCCCGGGGTCCCCCGGCGCTCGGCCGGGCGGGCGCCGGCGGCTCAGGCTGCAGC
GAGGCCGTTAGCTGGTCCGGCTCGCCGGGGCCGGCCTCGGGCTGGCTG
